>Addgene plasmid #49730 | pVRc03_1198 | depositor full sequence | sequence record 74537 | pVRc03_1198 sequence 4912 bps
ATGGACAAAGACTTCGACTTTGACAATATTGGTAAACGTACCCCGTATCGTACACCGGATAACTTTTTTG
AAGAAACCCAGCGCAAAATTCTGGAACGTACCGTTGATGAACAGCGTAAAAAACGTCGTCTGAAACGTAT
TATTCCGACCGTTATTGCAGTTGCAGCAGTTCTGGCAGGTATTCTGTTTACCCCGAGCCTGCGTTATATG
AATACCGATACCCCGAGCGCAAGCAATATTCTGGCAGTTGATAAAAACAATGTTACCACCGATCCGGTGG
ACAAATGGATTAAAGAACTGAGTGATGAGGAACTGGAAGAACTGGTTAGCTTTAGCGAAAACGATATCTT
CCTGAATTAAGGATCCCTGTTTTGGCGGATGAGAGAAGATTTTCAGCCTGATACAGATTAAATCAGAACG
CAGAAGCGGTCTGATAAAACAGAATTTGCCTGGCGGCAGTAGCGCGGTGGTCCCACCTGACCCCATGCCG
AACTCAGAAGTGAAACGCCGTAGCGCCGATGGTAGTGTGGGGTCTCCCCATGCGAGAGTAGGGAACTGCC
AGGCATCAAATAAAACGAAAGGCTCAGTCGAAAGACTGGGCCTTTCGTTTTATCTGTTGTTTGTCGGTGA
ACGCTCTCCTGAGTAGGACAAATCCGCCGGGAGCGGATTTGAACGTTGCGAAGCAACGGCCCGGAGGGTG
GCGGGCAGGACGCCCGCCATAAACTGCCAGGCATCAAATTAAGCAGAAGGCCATCCTGACGGATGGCCTT
TTTGCGTTTCTACAAACTCTTTTGTTTATTTTTCTAAATACATTCAAATATGTATCCGCTCATGAGACAA
TAACCCTGATAAATGCTTCAATAATATTGAAAAAGGAAGACTATGAGTATTCAACATTTCCGTGTCTGCT
TACATAAACAGTAATACAAGGGGTGTTTACTAGAGGTTGATCGGGCACGTAAGAGGTTCCAACTTTCACC
ATAATGAAATAAGATCACTACCGGGCGTATTTTTTGAGTTATCGAGATTTTCAGGAGCTAAGGAAGCTAA
AATGGAGAAAAAAATCACGGGATATACCACCGTTGATATATCCCAATGGCATCGTAAAGAACATTTTGAG
GCATTTCAGTCAGTTGCTCAATGTACCTATAACCAGACCGTTCAGCTGGATATTACGGCCTTTTTAAAGA
CCGTAAAGAAAAATAAGCACAAGTTTTATCCGGCCTTTATTCACATTCTTGCCCGCCTGATGAACGCTCA
CCCGGAGTTTCGTATGGCCATGAAAGACGGTGAGCTGGTGATCTGGGATAGTGTTCACCCTTGTTACACC
GTTTTCCATGAGCAAACTGAAACGTTTTCGTCCCTCTGGAGTGAATACCACGACGATTTCCGGCAGTTTC
TCCACATATATTCGCAAGATGTGGCGTGTTACGGTGAAAACCTGGCCTATTTCCCTAAAGGGTTTATTGA
GAATATGTTTTTTGTCTCAGCCAATCCCTGGGTGAGTTTCACCAGTTTTGATTTAAACGTGGCCAATATG
GACAACTTCTTCGCCCCCGTTTTCACGATGGGCAAATATTATACGCAAGGCGACAAGGTGCTGATGCCGC
TGGCGATCCAGGTTCATCATGCCGTTTGTGATGGCTTCCATGTCGGCCGCATGCTTAATGAATTACAACA
GTACTGTGATGAGTGGCAGGGCGGGGCGTAATAATACTAGCTCCGGCAAAAAAACGGGCAAGGTGTCACC
ACCCTGCCCTTTTTCTTTAAAACCGAAAAGATTACTTCGCGTTTGCCACCTGACGTCTAAGCTGTCAGAC
CAAGTTTACTCATATATACTTTAGATTGATT
[125 nt withheld, positions 1852-1976]
C
[141 nt withheld, positions 1978-2118]
CCTTTGACGTTGGAGTCCACGTTCTTTAATAGTGGACTCTTGTTCCAAACTTGAACAACACTCAACCCTA
TCTCGGGCTATTCTTTTGATTTATAAGGGATTTTGCCGATTTCGGCCTATTGGTTAAAAAATGAGCTGAT
TTAACAAAAATTTAACGCGAATTTTAACAAAATATTAACGTTTACAATTTAAAAGGATCTAGGTGAAGAT
CCTTTTTGATAATCTCATGACCAAAATCCCTTAACGTGAGTTTTCGTTCCACTGAGCGTCAGACCCCGTA
GAAAAGATCAAAGGATCTTCTTGAGATCCTTTTTTTCTGCGCGTAATCTGCTGCTTGCAAACAAAAAAAC
CACCGCTACCAGCGGTGGTTTGTTTGCCGGATCAAGAGCTACCAACTCTTTTTCCGAAGGTAACTGGCTT
CAGCAGAGCGCAGATACCAAATACTGTCCTTCTAGTGTAGCCGTAGTTAGGCCACCACTTCAAGAACTCT
GTAGCACCGCCTACATACCTCGCTCTGCTAATCCTGTTACCAGTCAGGCATTTGAGAAGCACACGGTCAC
ACTGCTTCCGGTAGTCAATAAACCGGTAAACCAGCAATAGACATAAGCGGCTATTTAACGACCCTGCCCT
GAACCGACGACCGGGTCGAATTTGCTTTCGAATTTCTGCCATTCATCCGCTTATTATCACTTATTCAGGC
GTAGCACCAGGCGTTTAAGGGCACCAATAACTGCCTTAAAAAAAGCTAGCGGAGTGTATACTGGCTTACT
ATGTTGGCACTGATGAGGGTGTCAGTGAAGTGCTTCATGTGGCAGGAGAAAAAAGGCTGCACCGGTGCGT
CAGCAGAATATGTGATACAGGATATATTCCGCTTCCTCGCTCACTGACTCGCTACGCTCGGTCGTTCGAC
TGCGGCGAGCGGAAATGGCTTACGAACGGGGCGGAGATTTCCTGGAAGATGCCAGGAAGATACTTAACAG
GGAAGTGAGAGGGCCGCGGCAAAGCCGTTTTTCCATAGGCTCCGCCCCCCTGACAAGCATCACGAAATCT
GACGCTCAAATCAGTGGTGGCGAAACCCGACAGGACTATAAAGATACCAGGCGTTTCCCCCTGGCGGCTC
CCTCGTGCGCTCTCCTGTTCCTGCCTTTCGGTTTACCGGTGTCATTCCGCTGTTATGGCCGCGTTTGTCT
CATTCCACGCCTGACACTCAGTTCCGGGTAGGCAGTTCGCTCCAAGCTGGACTGTATGCACGAACCCCCC
GTTCAGTCCGACCGCTGCGCCTTATCCGGTAACTATCGTCTTGAGTCCAACCCGGAAAGACATGCAAAAG
CACCACTGGCAGCAGCCACTGGTAATTGATTTAGAGGAGTTAGTCTTGAAGTCATGCGCCGGTTAAGGCT
AAACTGAAAGGACAAGTTTTGGTGACTGCGCTCCTCCAAGCCAGTTACCTCGGTTCAAAGAGTTGGTAGC
TCAGAGAACCTTCGAAAAACCGCCCTGCAAGGCGGTTTTTTCGTTTTCAGAGCAAGAGATTACGCGCAGA
CCAAAACGATCTCAAGAAGATCATCTTATTAATCAGATAAAATATTTGCTCATGAGCCCGAAGTGGCGAG
CCCGATCTTCCCCATCGGTGATGTCGGCGATATAGGCGCCAGCAACCGCACCTGTGGCGCCGGTGATGCC
GGCCACGATGCGTCCGGCGTAGAGGATCTGCTCATGTTTGACAGCTTATCATCGATGCATAATGTGCCTG
TCAAATGGACGAAGCAGGGATTCTGCAAACCCTATGCTACTCCCTCGAGCCGTCAATTGTCTGATTCGTT
ACCAATTATTAATTTTTAAAGTATGGGCAATCAATTGCTCCTGTTAAAATTGCTTTAGAAATACTTTGGC
AGCGGTTTGTTGTATTGAGTTTCATTTGCGCATTGGTTAAATGGAAAGTGACAGTACGCTCACTGCAACC
TAATATTTTTGAAATATCCCAAGAGCTTTTTCCTTCGCATGCCCACGCTAAACATTCTTTTTCTCTTTTG
GTTAAATCGTTGTTTGATTTATTATTTGCTATATTTATTTTTCGATAATTATCAACTAGAGAAGGAACAA
TTAATGGTATGTTCATACACGCATGTAAAAATAAACTATCTATATAGTTGTCTTTTTCTGAATGTGCAAA
ACTAAGCATTCCGAAGCCATTGTTAGCCGTATGAATAGGGAAACTAAACCCAGTGATAAGACCTGATGTT
TTCGCTTCTTTAATTACATTTGGAGATTTTTTATTTACAGCATTGTTTTCAAATATATTCCAATTAATTG
GTGAATGATTGGAGTTAGAATAATCTACTATAGGATCATATTTTATTAAATTAGCGTCATCATAATATTG
CCTCCATTTTTTAGGGTAATTATCTAGGATTGAAATATCAGATTTAACCATAGAATGAGGATAAATGATC
GCGAGTAAATAATATTCACAATGTACCATTTTAGTCATATCAGATAAGCATTGATTAATATCATTATTGC
TTCTACAAGCTTTAATTTTATTAATTATTCTGTATGTGTCGTCGGCATTTATGTTTTTCATATTCACCAC
CCTGAATTGACTCTCTTCCGGGCGCTATCATGCCATACCGCGAAAGGTTTTGCGCCATTCGATGGCGCGC
CGCTTCGTCAGGCCACATAGCTTTCTTGTTCTGATCGGAACGATCGTTGGCTGACCTGTAGGATCGTACA
GGTTTACGCAAGAAAATGGTTTGTTATAGTCGAATAAATACTAGAGAAAGAGGAGAAATACCAT
Features (pLannotate 1.2.2; 16 found; start..end, strand, type, name):
    448..563     +  ncRNA          5S rRNA: Accession: RF00001 - 5S ribosomal RNA
    567..653     +  terminator     rrnB T1 terminator: Escherichia coli rrnB; transcription terminator T1 from the E. coli rrnB gene
    745..772     +  terminator     rrnB T2 terminator: transcription terminator T2 from the E. coli rrnB gene
    791..880     +  promoter       AmpR promoter: bla
    954..1051    +  promoter       cat promoter: promoter of the E. coli cat gene encoding chloramphenicol acetyltransferase
   1052..1708    +  CDS            cat: CAT_ECOLX - Experimental evidence at protein level: Swiss-Prot protein existence level 1. This enzyme is an effector of chloramphenicol resistance in bacteria. From Escherichia coli. This protein is used as a marker in many commonly used cloning vectors, such as pACYC184.
   1722..1781    +  terminator     his operon terminator: This putative transcriptin terminator from the E. coli his operon has a 2-bp deletion introduced during synthesis. Its efficiency has not been determined.
   1853..2308    +  rep_origin     f1 ori (sequence partly withheld): f1 bacteriophage origin of replication; arrow indicates direction of (+) strand synthesis
   2419..2652    +  rep_origin     ori (fragment): high-copy-number ColE1/pMB1/pBR322/pUC origin of replication
   2865..2886    +  misc_feature   bom (fragment): basis of mobility region from pBR322
   2985..3040    -  rep_origin     RSF ori (fragment): Plasmids containing the RSF 1030 origin of replication can be propagated in E. coli cells that contain additional plasmids with compatible origins.
   3128..3673    -  rep_origin     p15A ori: Plasmids containing the medium-copy-number p15A origin of replication can be propagated in E. coli cells that contain a second plasmid with the ColE1 origin.
   3706..3826    -  CDS            TcR (fragment): tetracycline efflux protein; tet; confers resistance to tetracycline
   3836..3854    +  promoter       tet promoter (fragment): E. coli promoter for tetracycline efflux protein gene
   3950..4699    -  CDS            luxR: LUXR_ALIFS - Experimental evidence at protein level: Swiss-Prot protein existence level 1. Transcriptional activator of the bioluminescence operon. Binds to the OHHL autoinducer. From Aliivibrio fischeri (Vibrio fischeri).
   4700..4773    -  promoter       lacI promoter (fragment): lacI
