[The description below was written by a language model from this plasmid's Addgene catalogue record and pLannotate feature annotations shown in this document.]
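Description:
pVRc03_1198 is a bacterial expression plasmid on the pVRc backbone, built for synthetic biology work in E. coli. It carries AS03_1198, an anti-sigma factor gene from Bacteroides thetaiotaomicron VPI-5482 that has been codon optimized for E. coli and cloned between retained NdeI and BamHI sites. Selection is by chloramphenicol, through a cat gene with its own promoter followed by a his operon terminator. Replication relies on an intact p15A origin, consistent with the low copy number listed and compatible with ColE1-type plasmids in the same cell. The ColE1/pMB1, RSF and bom matches are only short fragments, as are the tetracycline resistance gene and its promoter, so these look like backbone remnants rather than functional parts. An f1 origin is also present.

According to the catalogue entry, the insert is expressed from the pLux promoter. The annotation tool did not call either the promoter or the anti-sigma coding sequence, so their positions are not shown in the feature table. The table does identify luxR from Aliivibrio fischeri, apparently driven by a lacI promoter fragment. LuxR is the transcriptional activator that binds the acyl-homoserine lactone autoinducer and switches on pLux, so the plasmid supplies its own regulator and anti-sigma expression can be induced by adding that signal molecule. A 5S rRNA segment and the rrnB T1 and T2 terminators probably terminate the expression cassette.

The associated publication maps crosstalk among sigma factors, anti-sigma factors and their promoters to design orthogonal genetic switches. In that context, this plasmid provides titratable expression of one anti-sigma factor, presumably to test repression of cognate and non-cognate sigma factors supplied from compatible plasmids.
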