Addgene plasmid #49730: pVRc03_1198
Depositing lab: Christopher Voigt. Depositing organization: University of California, San Francisco (UCSF). Publication: Design of orthogonal genetic switches based on a crosstalk map of sigmas, anti-sigmas, and promoters. Rhodius VA, Segall-Shapiro TH, Sharon BD, Ghodasara A, Orlova E, Tabakh H, Burkhardt DH, Clancy K, Peterson TC, Gross CA, Voigt CA. Mol Syst Biol. 2013 Oct 29;9:702. doi: 10.1038/msb.2013.58. PubMed 24169405.
Backbone
  Vector backbone: pVRc
  Vector type: Bacterial Expression, Synthetic Biology
Growth in bacteria
  Bacterial resistance: Chloramphenicol, 25 μg/mL
  Growth temperature: 37°C
  Growth strain: DH10B
  Copy number: Low Copy
Gene/Insert
  Gene/Insert name: AS03_1198
  Species: Bacteroides thetaiotaomicron VPI-5482
  Mutation: Codon optimized for E.coli
  Promoter: pLux
  Cloning method: Restriction Enzyme; 5′ cloning site NdeI (not destroyed); 3′ cloning site BamHI (not destroyed)
  Sequencing primers: 5′ GCGCTATCATGCCATACC; 3′ GTTTCACTTCTGAGTTCGGC
Terms and licenses: Academic/Nonprofit Terms; Industry Terms: Not Available to Industry
How to cite: pVRc03_1198 was a gift from Christopher Voigt (Addgene plasmid # 49730 ; http://n2t.net/addgene:49730 ; RRID:Addgene_49730)
