>Addgene plasmid #49730 | pVRc03_1198 | depositor partial sequence | sequence record 74138 | AS gene
ATGGACAAAGACTTCGACTTTGACAATATTGGTAAACGTACCCCGTATCGTACACCGGATAACTTTTTTG
AAGAAACCCAGCGCAAAATTCTGGAACGTACCGTTGATGAACAGCGTAAAAAACGTCGTCTGAAACGTAT
TATTCCGACCGTTATTGCAGTTGCAGCAGTTCTGGCAGGTATTCTGTTTACCCCGAGCCTGCGTTATATG
AATACCGATACCCCGAGCGCAAGCAATATTCTGGCAGTTGATAAAAACAATGTTACCACCGATCCGGTGG
ACAAATGGATTAAAGAACTGAGTGATGAGGAACTGGAAGAACTGGTTAGCTTTAGCGAAAACGATATCTT
CCTGAATTAA
