>Addgene plasmid #49730 | pVRc03_1198 | depositor partial sequence | sequence record 74139 | pVRc backbone
GGATCCCTGTTTTGGCGGATGAGAGAAGATTTTCAGCCTGATACAGATTAAATCAGAACGCAGAAGCGGT
CTGATAAAACAGAATTTGCCTGGCGGCAGTAGCGCGGTGGTCCCACCTGACCCCATGCCGAACTCAGAAG
TGAAACGCCGTAGCGCCGATGGTAGTGTGGGGTCTCCCCATGCGAGAGTAGGGAACTGCCAGGCATCAAA
TAAAACGAAAGGCTCAGTCGAAAGACTGGGCCTTTCGTTTTATCTGTTGTTTGTCGGTGAACGCTCTCCT
GAGTAGGACAAATCCGCCGGGAGCGGATTTGAACGTTGCGAAGCAACGGCCCGGAGGGTGGCGGGCAGGA
CGCCCGCCATAAACTGCCAGGCATCAAATTAAGCAGAAGGCCATCCTGACGGATGGCCTTTTTGCGTTTC
TACAAACTCTTTTGTTTATTTTTCTAAATACATTCAAATATGTATCCGCTCATGAGACAATAACCCTGAT
AAATGCTTCAATAATATTGAAAAAGGAAGACTATGAGTATTCAACATTTCCGTGTCTGCTTACATAAACA
GTAATACAAGGGGTGTTTACTAGAGGTTGATCGGGCACGTAAGAGGTTCCAACTTTCACCATAATGAAAT
AAGATCACTACCGGGCGTATTTTTTGAGTTATCGAGATTTTCAGGAGCTAAGGAAGCTAAAATGGAGAAA
AAAATCACGGGATATACCACCGTTGATATATCCCAATGGCATCGTAAAGAACATTTTGAGGCATTTCAGT
CAGTTGCTCAATGTACCTATAACCAGACCGTTCAGCTGGATATTACGGCCTTTTTAAAGACCGTAAAGAA
AAATAAGCACAAGTTTTATCCGGCCTTTATTCACATTCTTGCCCGCCTGATGAACGCTCACCCGGAGTTT
CGTATGGCCATGAAAGACGGTGAGCTGGTGATCTGGGATAGTGTTCACCCTTGTTACACCGTTTTCCATG
AGCAAACTGAAACGTTTTCGTCCCTCTGGAGTGAATACCACGACGATTTCCGGCAGTTTCTCCACATATA
TTCGCAAGATGTGGCGTGTTACGGTGAAAACCTGGCCTATTTCCCTAAAGGGTTTATTGAGAATATGTTT
TTTGTCTCAGCCAATCCCTGGGTGAGTTTCACCAGTTTTGATTTAAACGTGGCCAATATGGACAACTTCT
TCGCCCCCGTTTTCACGATGGGCAAATATTATACGCAAGGCGACAAGGTGCTGATGCCGCTGGCGATCCA
GGTTCATCATGCCGTTTGTGATGGCTTCCATGTCGGCCGCATGCTTAATGAATTACAACAGTACTGTGAT
GAGTGGCAGGGCGGGGCGTAATAATACTAGCTCCGGCAAAAAAACGGGCAAGGTGTCACCACCCTGCCCT
TTTTCTTTAAAACCGAAAAGATTACTTCGCGTTTGCCACCTGACGTCTAAGCTGTCAGACCAAGTTTACT
CATATATACTTTAGATTGATT
[125 nt withheld, positions 1492-1616]
C
[141 nt withheld, positions 1618-1758]
CCTTTGACGTTGGAGTCCACGTTCTTTAATAGTGGACTCTTGTTCCAAACTTGAACAACACTCAACCCTA
TCTCGGGCTATTCTTTTGATTTATAAGGGATTTTGCCGATTTCGGCCTATTGGTTAAAAAATGAGCTGAT
TTAACAAAAATTTAACGCGAATTTTAACAAAATATTAACGTTTACAATTTAAAAGGATCTAGGTGAAGAT
CCTTTTTGATAATCTCATGACCAAAATCCCTTAACGTGAGTTTTCGTTCCACTGAGCGTCAGACCCCGTA
GAAAAGATCAAAGGATCTTCTTGAGATCCTTTTTTTCTGCGCGTAATCTGCTGCTTGCAAACAAAAAAAC
CACCGCTACCAGCGGTGGTTTGTTTGCCGGATCAAGAGCTACCAACTCTTTTTCCGAAGGTAACTGGCTT
CAGCAGAGCGCAGATACCAAATACTGTCCTTCTAGTGTAGCCGTAGTTAGGCCACCACTTCAAGAACTCT
GTAGCACCGCCTACATACCTCGCTCTGCTAATCCTGTTACCAGTCAGGCATTTGAGAAGCACACGGTCAC
ACTGCTTCCGGTAGTCAATAAACCGGTAAACCAGCAATAGACATAAGCGGCTATTTAACGACCCTGCCCT
GAACCGACGACCGGGTCGAATTTGCTTTCGAATTTCTGCCATTCATCCGCTTATTATCACTTATTCAGGC
GTAGCACCAGGCGTTTAAGGGCACCAATAACTGCCTTAAAAAAAGCTAGCGGAGTGTATACTGGCTTACT
ATGTTGGCACTGATGAGGGTGTCAGTGAAGTGCTTCATGTGGCAGGAGAAAAAAGGCTGCACCGGTGCGT
CAGCAGAATATGTGATACAGGATATATTCCGCTTCCTCGCTCACTGACTCGCTACGCTCGGTCGTTCGAC
TGCGGCGAGCGGAAATGGCTTACGAACGGGGCGGAGATTTCCTGGAAGATGCCAGGAAGATACTTAACAG
GGAAGTGAGAGGGCCGCGGCAAAGCCGTTTTTCCATAGGCTCCGCCCCCCTGACAAGCATCACGAAATCT
GACGCTCAAATCAGTGGTGGCGAAACCCGACAGGACTATAAAGATACCAGGCGTTTCCCCCTGGCGGCTC
CCTCGTGCGCTCTCCTGTTCCTGCCTTTCGGTTTACCGGTGTCATTCCGCTGTTATGGCCGCGTTTGTCT
CATTCCACGCCTGACACTCAGTTCCGGGTAGGCAGTTCGCTCCAAGCTGGACTGTATGCACGAACCCCCC
GTTCAGTCCGACCGCTGCGCCTTATCCGGTAACTATCGTCTTGAGTCCAACCCGGAAAGACATGCAAAAG
CACCACTGGCAGCAGCCACTGGTAATTGATTTAGAGGAGTTAGTCTTGAAGTCATGCGCCGGTTAAGGCT
AAACTGAAAGGACAAGTTTTGGTGACTGCGCTCCTCCAAGCCAGTTACCTCGGTTCAAAGAGTTGGTAGC
TCAGAGAACCTTCGAAAAACCGCCCTGCAAGGCGGTTTTTTCGTTTTCAGAGCAAGAGATTACGCGCAGA
CCAAAACGATCTCAAGAAGATCATCTTATTAATCAGATAAAATATTTGCTCATGAGCCCGAAGTGGCGAG
CCCGATCTTCCCCATCGGTGATGTCGGCGATATAGGCGCCAGCAACCGCACCTGTGGCGCCGGTGATGCC
GGCCACGATGCGTCCGGCGTAGAGGATCTGCTCATGTTTGACAGCTTATCATCGATGCATAATGTGCCTG
TCAAATGGACGAAGCAGGGATTCTGCAAACCCTATGCTACTCCCTCGAGCCGTCAATTGTCTGATTCGTT
ACCAATTATTAATTTTTAAAGTATGGGCAATCAATTGCTCCTGTTAAAATTGCTTTAGAAATACTTTGGC
AGCGGTTTGTTGTATTGAGTTTCATTTGCGCATTGGTTAAATGGAAAGTGACAGTACGCTCACTGCAACC
TAATATTTTTGAAATATCCCAAGAGCTTTTTCCTTCGCATGCCCACGCTAAACATTCTTTTTCTCTTTTG
GTTAAATCGTTGTTTGATTTATTATTTGCTATATTTATTTTTCGATAATTATCAACTAGAGAAGGAACAA
TTAATGGTATGTTCATACACGCATGTAAAAATAAACTATCTATATAGTTGTCTTTTTCTGAATGTGCAAA
ACTAAGCATTCCGAAGCCATTGTTAGCCGTATGAATAGGGAAACTAAACCCAGTGATAAGACCTGATGTT
TTCGCTTCTTTAATTACATTTGGAGATTTTTTATTTACAGCATTGTTTTCAAATATATTCCAATTAATTG
GTGAATGATTGGAGTTAGAATAATCTACTATAGGATCATATTTTATTAAATTAGCGTCATCATAATATTG
CCTCCATTTTTTAGGGTAATTATCTAGGATTGAAATATCAGATTTAACCATAGAATGAGGATAAATGATC
GCGAGTAAATAATATTCACAATGTACCATTTTAGTCATATCAGATAAGCATTGATTAATATCATTATTGC
TTCTACAAGCTTTAATTTTATTAATTATTCTGTATGTGTCGTCGGCATTTATGTTTTTCATATTCACCAC
CCTGAATTGACTCTCTTCCGGGCGCTATCATGCCATACCGCGAAAGGTTTTGCGCCATTCGATGGCGCGC
CGCTTCGTCAGGCCACATAGCTTTCTTGTTCTGATCGGAACGATCGTTGGCTGACCTGTAGGATCGTACA
GGTTTACGCAAGAAAATGGTTTGTTATAGTCGAATAAATACTAGAGAAAGAGGAGAAATACCAT
