>Addgene plasmid #49730 | pVRc03_1198 | addgene partial sequence | sequence record 77187 | pTrcHis_rev
AACAGGGATCCTTAATTCAGGAAGATATCGTTTTCGCTAAAGCTAACCAGTTCTTCCAGTTCCTCATCAC
TCAGTTCTTTAATCCATTTGTCCACCGGATCGGTGGTAACATTGTTTTTATCAACTGCCAGAATATTGCT
TGCGCTCGGGGTATCGGTATTCATATAACGCAGGCTCGGGGTAAACAGAATACCTGCCAGAACTGCTGCA
ACTGCAATAACGGTCGGAATAATACGTTTCAGACGACGTTTTTTACGCTGTTCATCAACGGTACGTTCCA
GAATTTTGCGCTGGGTTTCTTCAAAAAAGTTATCCGGTGTACGATACGGGGTACGTTTACCAATATTGTC
AAAGTCGAAGTCTTTGTCCATATGGTATTTCTCCTCTTTCTCTAGTATTTATTCGACTATAACAAACCAT
TTTCTTGCGTAAACCTGTACGATCCTACAGGTCAGCCAACGATCGTTCCGATCAGAACAAGAAAGCTATG
TGGCCTGACGAAGCGGCGCGCCATCGAATGGCGCAAAACCTTTCGCGGTATGGCATGATAGCGCCCGGAA
GAGAGTCAATTCAGGGTGGTGAATATGAAAAACATAAATGCCGACGACACATACAGAATAATTAATAAAA
TTAAAGCTTGTAGAAGCAATAATGATATTAATCAATGCTTATCTGATATGACTAAAATGGTACATTGTGA
ATATTATTTACTCGCGATCATTTATCCTCATTCTATGGTTAAATCTGATATTTCAATCCTAGATAATTAC
CCTAAAAAATGGAGGCAATATTATGATGACGCTAATTTAATAAAATATGATCCTATAGTAGATTATTCTA
ACTCCAATCATTCACCAATTAATTGGAATATATTTGAAAACAATGCTGTAAATAAAAAATCTCCAAATGT
AATTA
