>Addgene plasmid #49730 | pVRc03_1198 | addgene partial sequence | sequence record 77292 | pBRrevBam 5'-GGTGATGTCGGCGATATAGG-3'
CGGTGATGCCGGCCACGATGCGTCCGGCGTAGAGGATCTGCTCATGTTTGACAGCTTATCATCGATGCAT
AATGTGCCTGTCAAATGGACGAAGCAGGGATTCTGCAAACCCTATGCTACTCCCTCGAGCCGTCAATTGT
CTGATTCGTTACCAATTATTAATTTTTAAAGTATGGGCAATCAATTGCTCCTGTTAAAATTGCTTTAGAA
ATACTTTGGCAGCGGTTTGTTGTATTGAGTTTCATTTGCGCATTGGTTAAATGGAAAGTGACAGTACGCT
CACTGCAACCTAATATTTTTGAAATATCCCAAGAGCTTTTTCCTTCGCATGCCCACGCTAAACATTCTTT
TTCTCTTTTGGTTAAATCGTTGTTTGATTTATTATTTGCTATATTTATTTTTCGATAATTATCAACTAGA
GAAGGAACAATTAATGGTATGTTCATACACGCATGTAAAAATAAACTATCTATATAGTTGTCTTTTTCTG
AATGTGCAAAACTAAGCATTCCGAAGCCATTGTTAGCCGTATGAATAGGGAAACTAAACCCAGTGATAAG
ACCTGATGTTTTCGCTTCTTTAATTACATTTGGAGATTTTTTATTTACAGCATTGTTTTCAAATATATTC
CAATTAATTGGTGAATGATTGGAGTTAGAATAATCTACTATAGGATCATATTTTATTAAATTAGCGTCAT
CATAATATTGCCTCCATTTTTTAGGGTAATTATCTAGGATTGAAATATCAGATTTAACCATAGAATGAGG
ATAAATGATCGCGAGTAAATAATATTCACAATGTACCATTTTAGTCATATCAGATAAGCATTGATTAATA
TCATTATTGCTTCTACAAGCTTTAATTTTATTAATTATTCTGTATGTGTCGTCGGCATTTATGTTTTTCA
TATTCACCACCCTGAATTGACTCTCTTCCGGGCGCTATCATGCCATACCGCGAAAGGTTT
